LOCUS       Exported 7602 bp ds-DNA circular SYN 12-MAY-2021
DEFINITION  synthetic circular DNA
ACCESSION   .
VERSION     .
KEYWORDS    pSico p53
SOURCE      synthetic DNA construct
  ORGANISM  synthetic DNA construct
REFERENCE   1 (bases 1 to 7602)
  AUTHORS   Ventura A, Meissner A, Dillon CP, McManus M, Sharp PA, Van Parijs L,
            Jaenisch R, Jacks T
  TITLE     Cre-lox-regulated conditional RNA interference from transgenes.
  JOURNAL   Proc Natl Acad Sci U S A. 2004 Jul 13. 101(28):10380-5.
  PUBMED    15240889
REFERENCE   2 (bases 1 to 7602)
  AUTHORS   .
  TITLE     Direct Submission
  JOURNAL   Exported May 12, 2021 from SnapGene Server 1.1.58
            http://www.snapgene.com
FEATURES             Location/Qualifiers
     source          1..7602
                     /organism="synthetic DNA construct"
                     /mol_type="other DNA"
     primer_bind     complement(47..66)
                     /label=pRS-marker
                     /note="pRS vectors, use to sequence yeast selectable
                     marker"
     enhancer        238..617
                     /label=CMV enhancer
                     /note="human cytomegalovirus immediate early enhancer"
     promoter        619..817
                     /label=CMV promoter
                     /note="human cytomegalovirus (CMV) immediate early
                     promoter"
     LTR             835..1015
                     /label=5' LTR (truncated)
                     /note="truncated 5' long terminal repeat (LTR) from HIV-1"
     misc_feature    1062..1187
                     /label=HIV-1 Psi
                     /note="packaging signal of human immunodeficiency virus
                     type 1"
     misc_feature    1684..1917
                     /label=RRE
                     /note="The Rev response element (RRE) of HIV-1 allows for
                     Rev-dependent mRNA export from the nucleus to the
                     cytoplasm."
     CDS             2102..2146
                     /codon_start=1
                     /product="antigenic peptide corresponding to amino acids
                     655 to 669 of the HIV envelope protein gp41 (Lutje Hulsik
                     et al., 2013)"
                     /label=gp41 peptide
                     /note="recognized by the 2H10 single-chain llama nanobody"
                     /translation="KNEQELLELDKWASL"
     misc_feature    2444..2561
                     /label=cPPT/CTS
                     /note="central polypurine tract and central termination
                     sequence of HIV-1"
     primer_bind     2851..2871
                     /label=mU6-F
                     /note="Mouse U6 promoter, forward primer"
     protein_bind    2889..2922
                     /label=loxP511
                     /bound_moiety="Cre recombinase"
                     /note="Cre-mediated recombination occurs in the 8-bp core
                     sequence (GTATACAT). loxP511 sites are compatible with each
                     other, but incompatible with wild-type loxP sites."
     enhancer        3022..3325
                     /label=CMV enhancer
                     /note="human cytomegalovirus immediate early enhancer"
     promoter        3326..3529
                     /label=CMV promoter
                     /note="human cytomegalovirus (CMV) immediate early
                     promoter"
     regulatory      3568..3577
                     /regulatory_class="other"
                     /note="vertebrate consensus sequence for strong initiation
                     of translation (Kozak, 1987)"
     CDS             3574..4290
                     /codon_start=1
                     /product="enhanced GFP"
                     /label=EGFP
                     /translation="MVSKGEELFTGVVPILVELDGDVNGHKFSVSGEGEGDATYGKLTL
                     KFICTTGKLPVPWPTLVTTLTYGVQCFSRYPDHMKQHDFFKSAMPEGYVQERTIFFKDD
                     GNYKTRAEVKFEGDTLVNRIELKGIDFKEDGNILGHKLEYNYNSHNVYIMADKQKNGIK
                     VNFKIRHNIEDGSVQLADHYQQNTPIGDGPVLLPDNHYLSTQSALSKDPNEKRDHMVLL
                     EFVTAAGITLGMDELYK"
     primer_bind     complement(3619..3640)
                     /label=EGFP-N
                     /note="EGFP, reverse primer"
     primer_bind     complement(3880..3899)
                     /label=EXFP-R
                     /note="For distinguishing EGFP variants, reverse primer"
     primer_bind     4227..4248
                     /label=EGFP-C
                     /note="EGFP, forward primer"
     protein_bind    4301..4334
                     /label=loxP511
                     /bound_moiety="Cre recombinase"
                     /note="Cre-mediated recombination occurs in the 8-bp core
                     sequence (GTATACAT). loxP511 sites are compatible with each
                     other, but incompatible with wild-type loxP sites."
     CDS             complement(4353..4364)
                     /codon_start=1
                     /product="Factor Xa recognition and cleavage site"
                     /label=Factor Xa site
                     /translation="IEGR"
     CDS             4374..4385
                     /codon_start=1
                     /product="Factor Xa recognition and cleavage site"
                     /label=Factor Xa site
                     /translation="IEGR"
     primer_bind     4401..4417
                     /label=KS primer
                     /note="common sequencing primer, one of multiple similar
                     variants"
     misc_feature    4492..5080
                     /label=WPRE
                     /note="woodchuck hepatitis virus posttranscriptional
                     regulatory element"
     primer_bind     complement(4545..4565)
                     /label=WPRE-R
                     /note="WPRE, reverse primer"
     CDS             complement(4963..4974)
                     /codon_start=1
                     /product="Factor Xa recognition and cleavage site"
                     /label=Factor Xa site
                     /translation="IEGR"
     primer_bind     complement(5083..5099)
                     /label=KS primer
                     /note="common sequencing primer, one of multiple similar
                     variants"
     LTR             5608..5788
                     /label=5' LTR (truncated)
                     /note="truncated 5' long terminal repeat (LTR) from HIV-1"
     rep_origin      complement(5850..6438)
                     /direction=LEFT
                     /label=ori
                     /note="high-copy-number ColE1/pMB1/pBR322/pUC origin of
                     replication"
     primer_bind     complement(5930..5949)
                     /label=pBR322ori-F
                     /note="pBR322 origin, forward primer"
     CDS             complement(6609..7469)
                     /codon_start=1
                     /gene="bla"
                     /product="beta-lactamase"
                     /label=AmpR
                     /note="confers resistance to ampicillin, carbenicillin, and
                     related antibiotics"
                     /translation="MSIQHFRVALIPFFAAFCLPVFAHPETLVKVKDAEDQLGARVGYI
                     ELDLNSGKILESFRPEERFPMMSTFKVLLCGAVLSRIDAGQEQLGRRIHYSQNDLVEYS
                     PVTEKHLTDGMTVRELCSAAITMSDNTAANLLLTTIGGPKELTAFLHNMGDHVTRLDRW
                     EPELNEAIPNDERDTTMPVAMATTLRKLLTGELLTLASRQQLIDWMEADKVAGPLLRSA
                     LPAGWFIADKSGAGERGSRGIIAALGPDGKPSRIVVIYTTGSQATMDERNRQIAEIGAS
                     LIKHW"
     primer_bind     7232..7251
                     /label=Amp-R
                     /note="Ampicillin resistance gene, reverse primer"
     promoter        complement(7470..7574)
                     /gene="bla"
                     /label=AmpR promoter
ORIGIN
        1 gtcgacggat cgggagatct cccgatcccc tatggtgcac tctcagtaca atctgctctg
       61 atgccgcata gttaagccag tatctgctcc ctgcttgtgt gttggaggtc gctgagtagt
      121 gcgcgagcaa aatttaagct acaacaaggc aaggcttgac cgacaattgc atgaagaatc
      181 tgcttagggt taggcgtttt gcgctgcttc gcgatgtacg ggccagatat acgcgttgac
      241 attgattatt gactagttat taatagtaat caattacggg gtcattagtt catagcccat
      301 atatggagtt ccgcgttaca taacttacgg taaatggccc gcctggctga ccgcccaacg
      361 acccccgccc attgacgtca ataatgacgt atgttcccat agtaacgcca atagggactt
      421 tccattgacg tcaatgggtg gagtatttac ggtaaactgc ccacttggca gtacatcaag
      481 tgtatcatat gccaagtacg ccccctattg acgtcaatga cggtaaatgg cccgcctggc
      541 attatgccca gtacatgacc ttatgggact ttcctacttg gcagtacatc tacgtattag
      601 tcatcgctat taccatggtg atgcggtttt ggcagtacat caatgggcgt ggatagcggt
      661 ttgactcacg gggatttcca agtctccacc ccattgacgt caatgggagt ttgttttggc
      721 accaaaatca acgggacttt ccaaaatgtc gtaacaactc cgccccattg acgcaaatgg
      781 gcggtaggcg tgtacggtgg gaggtctata taagcagcgc gttttgcctg tactgggtct
      841 ctctggttag accagatctg agcctgggag ctctctggct aactagggaa cccactgctt
      901 aagcctcaat aaagcttgcc ttgagtgctt caagtagtgt gtgcccgtct gttgtgtgac
      961 tctggtaact agagatccct cagacccttt tagtcagtgt ggaaaatctc tagcagtggc
     1021 gcccgaacag ggacttgaaa gcgaaaggga aaccagagga gctctctcga cgcaggactc
     1081 ggcttgctga agcgcgcacg gcaagaggcg aggggcggcg actggtgagt acgccaaaaa
     1141 ttttgactag cggaggctag aaggagagag atgggtgcga gagcgtcagt attaagcggg
     1201 ggagaattag atcgcgatgg gaaaaaattc ggttaaggcc agggggaaag aaaaaatata
     1261 aattaaaaca tatagtatgg gcaagcaggg agctagaacg attcgcagtt aatcctggcc
     1321 tgttagaaac atcagaaggc tgtagacaaa tactgggaca gctacaacca tcccttcaga
     1381 caggatcaga agaacttaga tcattatata atacagtagc aaccctctat tgtgtgcatc
     1441 aaaggataga gataaaagac accaaggaag ctttagacaa gatagaggaa gagcaaaaca
     1501 aaagtaagac caccgcacag caagcggccg gccgctgatc ttcagacctg gaggaggaga
     1561 tatgagggac aattggagaa gtgaattata taaatataaa gtagtaaaaa ttgaaccatt
     1621 aggagtagca cccaccaagg caaagagaag agtggtgcag agagaaaaaa gagcagtggg
     1681 aataggagct ttgttccttg ggttcttggg agcagcagga agcactatgg gcgcagcgtc
     1741 aatgacgctg acggtacagg ccagacaatt attgtctggt atagtgcagc agcagaacaa
     1801 tttgctgagg gctattgagg cgcaacagca tctgttgcaa ctcacagtct ggggcatcaa
     1861 gcagctccag gcaagaatcc tggctgtgga aagataccta aaggatcaac agctcctggg
     1921 gatttggggt tgctctggaa aactcatttg caccactgct gtgccttgga atgctagttg
     1981 gagtaataaa tctctggaac agatttggaa tcacacgacc tggatggagt gggacagaga
     2041 aattaacaat tacacaagct taatacactc cttaattgaa gaatcgcaaa accagcaaga
     2101 aaagaatgaa caagaattat tggaattaga taaatgggca agtttgtgga attggtttaa
     2161 cataacaaat tggctgtggt atataaaatt attcataatg atagtaggag gcttggtagg
     2221 tttaagaata gtttttgctg tactttctat agtgaataga gttaggcagg gatattcacc
     2281 attatcgttt cagacccacc tcccaacccc gaggggaccc gacaggcccg aaggaataga
     2341 agaagaaggt ggagagagag acagagacag atccattcga ttagtgaacg gatcggcact
     2401 gcgtgcgcca attctgcaga caaatggcag tattcatcca caattttaaa agaaaagggg
     2461 ggattggggg gtacagtgca ggggaaagaa tagtagacat aatagcaaca gacatacaaa
     2521 ctaaagaatt acaaaaacaa attacaaaaa ttcaaaattt tcgggtttat tacagggaca
     2581 gcagagatcc agtttggtta gtaccgggcc cgctctagag atccgacgcg ccatctctag
     2641 gcccgcgccg gccccctcgc acagacttgt gggagaagct cggctactcc cctgccccgg
     2701 ttaatttgca tataatattt cctagtaact atagaggctt aatgtgcgat aaaagacaga
     2761 taatctgttc tttttaatac tagctacatt ttacatgata ggcttggatt tctataagag
     2821 atacaaatac taaattatta ttttaaaaaa cagcacaaaa ggaaactcac cctaactgta
     2881 aagtaattat aacttcgtat agtataaatt atacgaagtt ataagccttg gttttttgaa
     2941 ttccgtatta ccgccatgca ttagttatta atagtaatca attacggggt cattagttca
     3001 tagcccatat atggagttcc gcgttacata acttacggta aatggcccgc ctggctgacc
     3061 gcccaacgac ccccgcccat tgacgtcaat aatgacgtat gttcccatag taacgccaat
     3121 agggactttc cattgacgtc aatgggtgga gtatttacgg taaactgccc acttggcagt
     3181 acatcaagtg tatcatatgc caagtacgcc ccctattgac gtcaatgacg gtaaatggcc
     3241 cgcctggcat tatgcccagt acatgacctt atgggacttt cctacttggc agtacatcta
     3301 cgtattagtc atcgctatta ccatggtgat gcggttttgg cagtacatca atgggcgtgg
     3361 atagcggttt gactcacggg gatttccaag tctccacccc attgacgtca atgggagttt
     3421 gttttggcac caaaatcaac gggactttcc aaaatgtcgt aacaactccg ccccattgac
     3481 gcaaatgggc ggtaggcgtg tacggtggga ggtctatata agcagagctg gtttagtgaa
     3541 ccgtcagatc cgctagcgct accggtcgcc accatggtga gcaagggcga ggagctgttc
     3601 accggggtgg tgcccatcct ggtcgagctg gacggcgacg taaacggcca caagttcagc
     3661 gtgtccggcg agggcgaggg cgatgccacc tacggcaagc tgaccctgaa gttcatctgc
     3721 accaccggca agctgcccgt gccctggccc accctcgtga ccaccctgac ctacggcgtg
     3781 cagtgcttca gccgctaccc cgaccacatg aagcagcacg acttcttcaa gtccgccatg
     3841 cccgaaggct acgtccagga gcgcaccatc ttcttcaagg acgacggcaa ctacaagacc
     3901 cgcgccgagg tgaagttcga gggcgacacc ctggtgaacc gcatcgagct gaagggcatc
     3961 gacttcaagg aggacggcaa catcctgggg cacaagctgg agtacaacta caacagccac
     4021 aacgtctata tcatggccga caagcagaag aacggcatca aggtgaactt caagatccgc
     4081 cacaacatcg aggacggcag cgtgcagctc gccgaccact accagcagaa cacccccatc
     4141 ggcgacggcc ccgtgctgct gcccgacaac cactacctga gcacccagtc cgccctgagc
     4201 aaagacccca acgagaagcg cgatcacatg gtcctgctgg agttcgtgac cgccgccggg
     4261 atcactctcg gcatggacga gctgtacaag tagcggccgc ataacttcgt atagtataaa
     4321 ttatacgaag ttataagcct tgtttgtact ctcctcccct caatttcaag agaattgagg
     4381 ggaggagagt acttttttct cgaggtcgac ggtatcgata agctcgcttc acgagatcat
     4441 gtttaagggt tccggttcca ctaggtacaa ttcgatatca agcttatcga taatcaacct
     4501 ctggattaca aaatttgtga aagattgact ggtattctta actatgttgc tccttttacg
     4561 ctatgtggat acgctgcttt aatgcctttg tatcatgcta ttgcttcccg tatggctttc
     4621 attttctcct ccttgtataa atcctggttg ctgtctcttt atgaggagtt gtggcccgtt
     4681 gtcaggcaac gtggcgtggt gtgcactgtg tttgctgacg caacccccac tggttggggc
     4741 attgccacca cctgtcagct cctttccggg actttcgctt tccccctccc tattgccacg
     4801 gcggaactca tcgccgcctg ccttgcccgc tgctggacag gggctcggct gttgggcact
     4861 gacaattccg tggtgttgtc ggggaaatca tcgtcctttc cttggctgct cgcctgtgtt
     4921 gccacctgga ttctgcgcgg gacgtccttc tgctacgtcc cttcggccct caatccagcg
     4981 gaccttcctt cccgcggcct gctgccggct ctgcggcctc ttccgcgtct tcgccttcgc
     5041 cctcagacga gtcggatctc cctttgggcc gcctccccgc atcgataccg tcgacctcga
     5101 tcgagaccta gaaaaacatg gagcaatcac aagtagcaat acagcagcta ccaatgctga
     5161 ttgtgcctgg ctagaagcac aagaggagga ggaggtgggt tttccagtca cacctcaggt
     5221 acctttaaga ccaatgactt acaaggcagc tgtagatctt agccactttt taaaagaaaa
     5281 ggggggactg gaagggctaa ttcactccca acgaagacaa gatatccttg atctgtggat
     5341 ctaccacaca caaggctact tccctgattg gcagaactac acaccagggc cagggatcag
     5401 atatccactg acctttggat ggtgctacaa gctagtacca gttgagcaag agaaggtaga
     5461 agaagccaat gaaggagaga acacccgctt gttacaccct gtgagcctgc atgggatgga
     5521 tgacccggag agagaagtat tagagtggag gtttgacagc cgcctagcat ttcatcacat
     5581 ggcccgagag ctgcatccgg actgtatggg tctctctggt tagaccagat ctgagcctgg
     5641 gagctctctg gctaactagg gaacccactg cttaagcctc aataaagctt gccttgagtg
     5701 cttcaagtag tgtgtgcccg tctgttgtgt gactctggta actagagatc cctcagaccc
     5761 ttttagtcag tgtggaaaat ctctagcagc atgtgagcaa aaggccagca aaaggccagg
     5821 aaccgtaaaa aggccgcgtt gctggcgttt ttccataggc tccgcccccc tgacgagcat
     5881 cacaaaaatc gacgctcaag tcagaggtgg cgaaacccga caggactata aagataccag
     5941 gcgtttcccc ctggaagctc cctcgtgcgc tctcctgttc cgaccctgcc gcttaccgga
     6001 tacctgtccg cctttctccc ttcgggaagc gtggcgcttt ctcatagctc acgctgtagg
     6061 tatctcagtt cggtgtaggt cgttcgctcc aagctgggct gtgtgcacga accccccgtt
     6121 cagcccgacc gctgcgcctt atccggtaac tatcgtcttg agtccaaccc ggtaagacac
     6181 gacttatcgc cactggcagc agccactggt aacaggatta gcagagcgag gtatgtaggc
     6241 ggtgctacag agttcttgaa gtggtggcct aactacggct acactagaag aacagtattt
     6301 ggtatctgcg ctctgctgaa gccagttacc ttcggaaaaa gagttggtag ctcttgatcc
     6361 ggcaaacaaa ccaccgctgg tagcggtggt ttttttgttt gcaagcagca gattacgcgc
     6421 agaaaaaaag gatctcaaga agatcctttg atcttttcta cggggtctga cgctcagtgg
     6481 aacgaaaact cacgttaagg gattttggtc atgagattat caaaaaggat cttcacctag
     6541 atccttttaa attaaaaatg aagttttaaa tcaatctaaa gtatatatga gtaaacttgg
     6601 tctgacagtt accaatgctt aatcagtgag gcacctatct cagcgatctg tctatttcgt
     6661 tcatccatag ttgcctgact ccccgtcgtg tagataacta cgatacggga gggcttacca
     6721 tctggcccca gtgctgcaat gataccgcga gacccacgct caccggctcc agatttatca
     6781 gcaataaacc agccagccgg aagggccgag cgcagaagtg gtcctgcaac tttatccgcc
     6841 tccatccagt ctattaattg ttgccgggaa gctagagtaa gtagttcgcc agttaatagt
     6901 ttgcgcaacg ttgttgccat tgctacaggc atcgtggtgt cacgctcgtc gtttggtatg
     6961 gcttcattca gctccggttc ccaacgatca aggcgagtta catgatcccc catgttgtgc
     7021 aaaaaagcgg ttagctcctt cggtcctccg atcgttgtca gaagtaagtt ggccgcagtg
     7081 ttatcactca tggttatggc agcactgcat aattctctta ctgtcatgcc atccgtaaga
     7141 tgcttttctg tgactggtga gtactcaacc aagtcattct gagaatagtg tatgcggcga
     7201 ccgagttgct cttgcccggc gtcaatacgg gataataccg cgccacatag cagaacttta
     7261 aaagtgctca tcattggaaa acgttcttcg gggcgaaaac tctcaaggat cttaccgctg
     7321 ttgagatcca gttcgatgta acccactcgt gcacccaact gatcttcagc atcttttact
     7381 ttcaccagcg tttctgggtg agcaaaaaca ggaaggcaaa atgccgcaaa aaagggaata
     7441 agggcgacac ggaaatgttg aatactcata ctcttccttt ttcaatatta ttgaagcatt
     7501 tatcagggtt attgtctcat gagcggatac atatttgaat gtatttagaa aaataaacaa
     7561 ataggggttc cgcgcacatt tccccgaaaa gtgccacctg ac
//
