>Addgene plasmid #12089 | pSico p53 | depositor full sequence | sequence record 7225 | Author sequence
GTCGACGGATCGGGAGATCTCCCGATCCCCTATGGTGCACTCTCAGTACAATCTGCTCTGATGCCGCATA
GTTAAGCCAGTATCTGCTCCCTGCTTGTGTGTTGGAGGTCGCTGAGTAGTGCGCGAGCAAAATTTAAGCT
ACAACAAGGCAAGGCTTGACCGACAATTGCATGAAGAATCTGCTTAGGGTTAGGCGTTTTGCGCTGCTTC
GCGATGTACGGGCCAGATATACGCGTTGACATTGATTATTGACTAGTTATTAATAGTAATCAATTACGGG
GTCATTAGTTCATAGCCCATATATGGAGTTCCGCGTTACATAACTTACGGTAAATGGCCCGCCTGGCTGA
CCGCCCAACGACCCCCGCCCATTGACGTCAATAATGACGTATGTTCCCATAGTAACGCCAATAGGGACTT
TCCATTGACGTCAATGGGTGGAGTATTTACGGTAAACTGCCCACTTGGCAGTACATCAAGTGTATCATAT
GCCAAGTACGCCCCCTATTGACGTCAATGACGGTAAATGGCCCGCCTGGCATTATGCCCAGTACATGACC
TTATGGGACTTTCCTACTTGGCAGTACATCTACGTATTAGTCATCGCTATTACCATGGTGATGCGGTTTT
GGCAGTACATCAATGGGCGTGGATAGCGGTTTGACTCACGGGGATTTCCAAGTCTCCACCCCATTGACGT
CAATGGGAGTTTGTTTTGGCACCAAAATCAACGGGACTTTCCAAAATGTCGTAACAACTCCGCCCCATTG
ACGCAAATGGGCGGTAGGCGTGTACGGTGGGAGGTCTATATAAGCAGCGCGTTTTGCCTGTACTGGGTCT
CTCTGGTTAGACCAGATCTGAGCCTGGGAGCTCTCTGGCTAACTAGGGAACCCACTGCTTAAGCCTCAAT
AAAGCTTGCCTTGAGTGCTTCAAGTAGTGTGTGCCCGTCTGTTGTGTGACTCTGGTAACTAGAGATCCCT
CAGACCCTTTTAGTCAGTGTGGAAAATCTCTAGCAGTGGCGCCCGAACAGGGACTTGAAAGCGAAAGGGA
AACCAGAGGAGCTCTCTCGACGCAGGACTCGGCTTGCTGAAGCGCGCACGGCAAGAGGCGAGGGGCGGCG
ACTGGTGAGTACGCCAAAAATTTTGACTAGCGGAGGCTAGAAGGAGAGAGATGGGTGCGAGAGCGTCAGT
ATTAAGCGGGGGAGAATTAGATCGCGATGGGAAAAAATTCGGTTAAGGCCAGGGGGAAAGAAAAAATATA
AATTAAAACATATAGTATGGGCAAGCAGGGAGCTAGAACGATTCGCAGTTAATCCTGGCCTGTTAGAAAC
ATCAGAAGGCTGTAGACAAATACTGGGACAGCTACAACCATCCCTTCAGACAGGATCAGAAGAACTTAGA
TCATTATATAATACAGTAGCAACCCTCTATTGTGTGCATCAAAGGATAGAGATAAAAGACACCAAGGAAG
CTTTAGACAAGATAGAGGAAGAGCAAAACAAAAGTAAGACCACCGCACAGCAAGCGGCCGGCCGCGCTGA
TCTTCAGACCTGGAGGAGGAGATATGAGGGACAATTGGAGAAGTGAATTATATAAATATAAAGTAGTAAA
AATTGAACCATTAGGAGTAGCACCCACCAAGGCAAAGAGAAGAGTGGTGCAGAGAGAAAAAAGAGCAGTG
GGAATAGGAGCTTTGTTCCTTGGGTTCTTGGGAGCAGCAGGAAGCACTATGGGCGCAGCGTCAATGACGC
TGACGGTACAGGCCAGACAATTATTGTCTGGTATAGTGCAGCAGCAGAACAATTTGCTGAGGGCTATTGA
GGCGCAACAGCATCTGTTGCAACTCACAGTCTGGGGCATCAAGCAGCTCCAGGCAAGAATCCTGGCTGTG
GAAAGATACCTAAAGGATCAACAGCTCCTGGGGATTTGGGGTTGCTCTGGAAAACTCATTTGCACCACTG
CTGTGCCTTGGAATGCTAGTTGGAGTAATAAATCTCTGGAACAGATTTGGAATCACACGACCTGGATGGA
GTGGGACAGAGAAATTAACAATTACACAAGCTTAATACACTCCTTAATTGAAGAATCGCAAAACCAGCAA
GAAAAGAATGAACAAGAATTATTGGAATTAGATAAATGGGCAAGTTTGTGGAATTGGTTTAACATAACAA
ATTGGCTGTGGTATATAAAATTATTCATAATGATAGTAGGAGGCTTGGTAGGTTTAAGAATAGTTTTTGC
TGTACTTTCTATAGTGAATAGAGTTAGGCAGGGATATTCACCATTATCGTTTCAGACCCACCTCCCAACC
CCGAGGGGACCCGACAGGCCCGAAGGAATAGAAGAAGAAGGTGGAGAGAGAGACAGAGACAGATCCATTC
GATTAGTGAACGGATCGGCACTGCGTGCGCCAATTCTGCAGACAAATGGCAGTATTCATCCACAATTTTA
AAAGAAAAGGGGGGATTGGGGGGTACAGTGCAGGGGAAAGAATAGTAGACATAATAGCAACAGACATACA
AACTAAAGAATTACAAAAACAAATTACAAAAATTCAAAATTTTCGGGTTTATTACAGGGACAGCAGAGAT
CCAGTTTGGTTAGTACCGGGCCCGCTCTAGAGATCCGACGCCGCCATCTCTAGGCCCGCGCCGGCCCCCT
CGCACAGACTTGTGGGAGAAGCTCGGCTACTCCCCTGCCCCGGTTAATTTGCATATAATATTTCCTAGTA
ACTATAGAGGCTTAATGTGCGATAAAAGACAGATAATCTGTTCTTTTTAATACTAGCTACATTTTACATG
ATAGGCTTGGATTTCTATAAGAGATACAAATACTAAATTATTATTTTAAAAAACAGCACAAAAGGAAACT
CACCCTAACTGTAAAGTAATTATAACTTCGTATAGTATAAATTATACGAAGTTATAAGCCTTGGTTTTTT
GAATTCCGTATTACCGCCATGCATTAGTTATTAATAGTAATCAATTACGGGGTCATTAGTTCATAGCCCA
TATATGGAGTTCCGCGTTACATAACTTACGGTAAATGGCCCGCCTGGCTGACCGCCCAACGACCCCCGCC
CATTGACGTCAATAATGACGTATGTTCCCATAGTAACGCCAATAGGGACTTTCCATTGACGTCAATGGGT
GGAGTATTTACGGTAAACTGCCCACTTGGCAGTACATCAAGTGTATCATATGCCAAGTACGCCCCCTATT
GACGTCAATGACGGTAAATGGCCCGCCTGGCATTATGCCCAGTACATGACCTTATGGGACTTTCCTACTT
GGCAGTACATCTACGTATTAGTCATCGCTATTACCATGGTGATGCGGTTTTGGCAGTACATCAATGGGCG
TGGATAGCGGTTTGACTCACGGGGATTTCCAAGTCTCCACCCCATTGACGTCAATGGGAGTTTGTTTTGG
CACCAAAATCAACGGGACTTTCCAAAATGTCGTAACAACTCCGCCCCATTGACGCAAATGGGCGGTAGGC
GTGTACGGTGGGAGGTCTATATAAGCAGAGCTGGTTTAGTGAACCGTCAGATCCGCTAGCGCTACCGGTC
GCCACCATGGTGAGCAAGGGCGAGGAGCTGTTCACCGGGGTGGTGCCCATCCTGGTCGAGCTGGACGGCG
ACGTAAACGGCCACAAGTTCAGCGTGTCCGGCGAGGGCGAGGGCGATGCCACCTACGGCAAGCTGACCCT
GAAGTTCATCTGCACCACCGGCAAGCTGCCCGTGCCCTGGCCCACCCTCGTGACCACCCTGACCTACGGC
GTGCAGTGCTTCAGCCGCTACCCCGACCACATGAAGCAGCACGACTTCTTCAAGTCCGCCATGCCCGAAG
GCTACGTCCAGGAGCGCACCATCTTCTTCAAGGACGACGGCAACTACAAGACCCGCGCCGAGGTGAAGTT
CGAGGGCGACACCCTGGTGAACCGCATCGAGCTGAAGGGCATCGACTTCAAGGAGGACGGCAACATCCTG
GGGCACAAGCTGGAGTACAACTACAACAGCCACAACGTCTATATCATGGCCGACAAGCAGAAGAACGGCA
TCAAGGTGAACTTCAAGATCCGCCACAACATCGAGGACGGCAGCGTGCAGCTCGCCGACCACTACCAGCA
GAACACCCCCATCGGCGACGGCCCCGTGCTGCTGCCCGACAACCACTACCTGAGCACCCAGTCCGCCCTG
AGCAAAGACCCCAACGAGAAGCGCGATCACATGGTCCTGCTGGAGTTCGTGACCGCCGCCGGGATCACTC
TCGGCATGGACGAGCTGTACAAGTAGCGGCCGCATAACTTCGTATAGTATAAATTATACGAAGTTATAAG
CCTTGTTTGTACTCTCCTCCCCTCAATTTCAAGAGAATTGAGGGGAGGAGAGTACTTTTTTCTCGAGGTC
GACGGTATCGATAAGCTCGCTTCACGAGATCATGTTTAAGGGTTCCGGTTCCACTAGGTACAATTCGATA
TCAAGCTTATCGATAATCAACCTCTGGATTACAAAATTTGTGAAAGATTGACTGGTATTCTTAACTATGT
TGCTCCTTTTACGCTATGTGGATACGCTGCTTTAATGCCTTTGTATCATGCTATTGCTTCCCGTATGGCT
TTCATTTTCTCCTCCTTGTATAAATCCTGGTTGCTGTCTCTTTATGAGGAGTTGTGGCCCGTTGTCAGGC
AACGTGGCGTGGTGTGCACTGTGTTTGCTGACGCAACCCCCACTGGTTGGGGCATTGCCACCACCTGTCA
GCTCCTTTCCGGGACTTTCGCTTTCCCCCTCCCTATTGCCACGGCGGAACTCATCGCCGCCTGCCTTGCC
CGCTGCTGGACAGGGGCTCGGCTGTTGGGCACTGACAATTCCGTGGTGTTGTCGGGGAAATCATCGTCCT
TTCCTTGGCTGCTCGCCTGTGTTGCCACCTGGATTCTGCGCGGGACGTCCTTCTGCTACGTCCCTTCGGC
CCTCAATCCAGCGGACCTTCCTTCCCGCGGCCTGCTGCCGGCTCTGCGGCCTCTTCCGCGTCTTCGCCTT
CGCCCTCAGACGAGTCGGATCTCCCTTTGGGCCGCCTCCCCGCATCGATACCGTCGACCTCGATCGAGAC
CTAGAAAAACATGGAGCAATCACAAGTAGCAATACAGCAGCTACCAATGCTGATTGTGCCTGGCTAGAAG
CACAAGAGGAGGAGGAGGTGGGTTTTCCAGTCACACCTCAGGTACCTTTAAGACCAATGACTTACAAGGC
AGCTGTAGATCTTAGCCACTTTTTAAAAGAAAAGGGGGGACTGGAAGGGCTAATTCACTCCCAACGAAGA
CAAGATATCCTTGATCTGTGGATCTACCACACACAAGGCTACTTCCCTGATTGGCAGAACTACACACCAG
GGCCAGGGATCAGATATCCACTGACCTTTGGATGGTGCTACAAGCTAGTACCAGTTGAGCAAGAGAAGGT
AGAAGAAGCCAATGAAGGAGAGAACACCCGCTTGTTACACCCTGTGAGCCTGCATGGGATGGATGACCCG
GAGAGAGAAGTATTAGAGTGGAGGTTTGACAGCCGCCTAGCATTTCATCACATGGCCCGAGAGCTGCATC
CGGACTGTACTGGGTCTCTCTGGTTAGACCAGATCTGAGCCTGGGAGCTCTCTGGCTAACTAGGGAACCC
ACTGCTTAAGCCTCAATAAAGCTTGCCTTGAGTGCTTCAAGTAGTGTGTGCCCGTCTGTTGTGTGACTCT
GGTAACTAGAGATCCCTCAGACCCTTTTAGTCAGTGTGGAAAATCTCTAGCAGCATGTGAGCAAAAGGCC
AGCAAAAGGCCAGGAACCGTAAAAAGGCCGCGTTGCTGGCGTTTTTCCATAGGCTCCGCCCCCCTGACGA
GCATCACAAAAATCGACGCTCAAGTCAGAGGTGGCGAAACCCGACAGGACTATAAAGATACCAGGCGTTT
CCCCCTGGAAGCTCCCTCGTGCGCTCTCCTGTTCCGACCCTGCCGCTTACCGGATACCTGTCCGCCTTTC
TCCCTTCGGGAAGCGTGGCGCTTTCTCATAGCTCACGCTGTAGGTATCTCAGTTCGGTGTAGGTCGTTCG
CTCCAAGCTGGGCTGTGTGCACGAACCCCCCGTTCAGCCCGACCGCTGCGCCTTATCCGGTAACTATCGT
CTTGAGTCCAACCCGGTAAGACACGACTTATCGCCACTGGCAGCAGCCACTGGTAACAGGATTAGCAGAG
CGAGGTATGTAGGCGGTGCTACAGAGTTCTTGAAGTGGTGGCCTAACTACGGCTACACTAGAAGAACAGT
ATTTGGTATCTGCGCTCTGCTGAAGCCAGTTACCTTCGGAAAAAGAGTTGGTAGCTCTTGATCCGGCAAA
CAAACCACCGCTGGTAGCGGTGGTTTTTTTGTTTGCAAGCAGCAGATTACGCGCAGAAAAAAAGGATCTC
AAGAAGATCCTTTGATCTTTTCTACGGGGTCTGACGCTCAGTGGAACGAAAACTCACGTTAAGGGATTTT
GGTCATGAGATTATCAAAAAGGATCTTCACCTAGATCCTTTTAAATTAAAAATGAAGTTTTAAATCAATC
TAAAGTATATATGAGTAAACTTGGTCTGACAGTTACCAATGCTTAATCAGTGAGGCACCTATCTCAGCGA
TCTGTCTATTTCGTTCATCCATAGTTGCCTGACTCCCCGTCGTGTAGATAACTACGATACGGGAGGGCTT
ACCATCTGGCCCCAGTGCTGCAATGATACCGCGAGACCCACGCTCACCGGCTCCAGATTTATCAGCAATA
AACCAGCCAGCCGGAAGGGCCGAGCGCAGAAGTGGTCCTGCAACTTTATCCGCCTCCATCCAGTCTATTA
ATTGTTGCCGGGAAGCTAGAGTAAGTAGTTCGCCAGTTAATAGTTTGCGCAACGTTGTTGCCATTGCTAC
AGGCATCGTGGTGTCACGCTCGTCGTTTGGTATGGCTTCATTCAGCTCCGGTTCCCAACGATCAAGGCGA
GTTACATGATCCCCCATGTTGTGCAAAAAAGCGGTTAGCTCCTTCGGTCCTCCGATCGTTGTCAGAAGTA
AGTTGGCCGCAGTGTTATCACTCATGGTTATGGCAGCACTGCATAATTCTCTTACTGTCATGCCATCCGT
AAGATGCTTTTCTGTGACTGGTGAGTACTCAACCAAGTCATTCTGAGAATAGTGTATGCGGCGACCGAGT
TGCTCTTGCCCGGCGTCAATACGGGATAATACCGCGCCACATAGCAGAACTTTAAAAGTGCTCATCATTG
GAAAACGTTCTTCGGGGCGAAAACTCTCAAGGATCTTACCGCTGTTGAGATCCAGTTCGATGTAACCCAC
TCGTGCACCCAACTGATCTTCAGCATCTTTTACTTTCACCAGCGTTTCTGGGTGAGCAAAAACAGGAAGG
CAAAATGCCGCAAAAAAGGGAATAAGGGCGACACGGAAATGTTGAATACTCATACTCTTCCTTTTTCAAT
ATTATTGAAGCATTTATCAGGGTTATTGTCTCATGAGCGGATACATATTTGAATGTATTTAGAAAAATAA
ACAAATAGGGGTTCCGCGCACATTTCCCCGAAAAGTGCCACCTGAC
Features (pLannotate 1.2.2; 24 found; start..end, strand, type, name):
     31..83      -  misc_feature   bom (fragment): basis of mobility region from pBR322
    238..617     +  enhancer       CMV enhancer: human cytomegalovirus immediate early enhancer
    618..817     +  promoter       CMV promoter: human cytomegalovirus (CMV) immediate early promoter
    835..1015    +  LTR            5' LTR (truncated): truncated 5' long terminal repeat (LTR) from HIV-1
   1062..1187    +  misc_feature   HIV-1 Ψ: packaging signal of human immunodeficiency virus type 1
   1171..1509    +  CDS            HIV-1 gag (fragment): gag protein from human immunodeficiency virus 1; gag
   1686..1919    +  misc_feature   RRE: The Rev response element (RRE) of HIV-1 allows for Rev-dependent mRNA export from the nucleus to the cytoplasm.
   2296..2396    +  CDS            Rev (fragment): human immunodeficiency virus 1 (HIV-1) Rev protein; rev; enhances nuclear export of unspliced and incompletely spliced viral mRNAs
   2446..2563    +  misc_feature   cPPT/CTS: central polypurine tract and central termination sequence of HIV-1
   2622..2891    +  promoter       U6 promoter (fragment): RNA polymerase III promoter for mouse U6 snRNA (Das et al., 1988)
   2892..2925    +  protein_bind   loxP511: Cre-mediated recombination occurs in the 8-bp core sequence (GTATACAT). loxP511 sites are compatible with each other, but incompatible with wild-type loxP sites. Cre recombinase
   3025..3328    +  enhancer       CMV enhancer: human cytomegalovirus immediate early enhancer
   3329..3532    +  promoter       CMV promoter: human cytomegalovirus (CMV) immediate early promoter
   3577..4293    +  CDS            EGFP: EGFP is a basic (constitutively fluorescent) green fluorescent protein published in 1996, derived from Aequorea victoria. It is reported to be a rapidly-maturing weak dimer with moderate acid sensitivity.
   4304..4337    +  protein_bind   loxP511: Cre-mediated recombination occurs in the 8-bp core sequence (GTATACAT). loxP511 sites are compatible with each other, but incompatible with wild-type loxP sites. Cre recombinase
   4402..4427    -  misc_feature   MCS (fragment): pBluescript multiple cloning site
   4472..4495    +  misc_feature   MCS (fragment): pBluescript multiple cloning site
   4495..5083    +  misc_feature   WPRE: woodchuck hepatitis virus posttranscriptional regulatory element
   5084..5103    +  misc_feature   MCS (fragment): pBluescript multiple cloning site
   5105..5605    +  CDS            nef (fragment): NEF_HV1LA - Experimental evidence at protein level: Swiss-Prot protein existence level 1. Extracellular Nef protein targets CD4(+) T-lymphocytes for apoptosis by interacting with CXCR4 surface receptors. From Human immunodeficiency virus type 1 group M subtype B (isolate Lai) (HIV-1).
   5612..5792    +  LTR            5' LTR (truncated): truncated 5' long terminal repeat (LTR) from HIV-1
   5854..6442    -  rep_origin     ori: high-copy-number ColE1/pMB1/pBR322/pUC origin of replication
   6613..7473    -  CDS            AmpR: β-lactamase; bla; confers resistance to ampicillin, carbenicillin, and related antibiotics
   7474..7578    -  promoter       AmpR promoter: bla
