[The description below was written by a language model from this plasmid's Addgene catalogue record, the feature table of its GenBank file and pLannotate feature annotations shown in this document.]
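Description:
pSico p53 is a Cre-activated lentiviral RNAi vector built on the pSico backbone and carrying a short hairpin directed against mouse p53 (Trp53). It is propagated in E. coli as a high-copy plasmid through a ColE1/pUC-type origin and selected with ampicillin via the bla gene. The viral portion is HIV-1 derived: a CMV enhancer/promoter sits upstream of a truncated 5' LTR to drive genomic RNA production in packaging cells, followed by the Psi packaging signal with a gag fragment, the Rev response element for Rev-dependent nuclear export, the cPPT/CTS, a WPRE that enhances transcript stability and expression, and a downstream truncated LTR. The two held sequence records differ by only a few bases and agree in their annotation.

The conditional element lies between the cPPT and the WPRE. A mouse U6 RNA polymerase III promoter, annotated as a fragment, ends at a lox site (annotated as loxP511), which is followed by a CMV enhancer/promoter, Kozak sequence and EGFP coding sequence, and then a second matching lox site in the same orientation. The roughly 55 bp hairpin, cloned between HpaI and XhoI sites that were destroyed in the process, is not annotated as a feature but by this layout sits just downstream of the second lox site. Before recombination the CMV-EGFP cassette separates the U6 promoter from the hairpin, so cells fluoresce green as a marker of transduction (EGFP is not a fusion) while the shRNA is silent. Cre excises the floxed cassette, eliminating EGFP and bringing the promoter next to the hairpin, which switches on p53 knockdown. The vector is used for tissue-specific or temporally controlled p53 silencing in mouse cells or transgenic animals.
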