Addgene plasmid #12089: pSico p53
Purpose: Cre-regulated lentiviral shRNA vector. Cre addition causes EGFP to be recombined out of the construct, activating p53 shRNA expression.
Depositing lab: Tyler Jacks. Depositing organization: Massachusetts Institute of Technology. Publication: Cre-lox-regulated conditional RNA interference from transgenes. Ventura A, Meissner A, Dillon CP, McManus M, Sharp PA, Van Parijs L, Jaenisch R, Jacks T. Proc Natl Acad Sci U S A. 2004 Jul 13. 101(28):10380-5. 10.1073/pnas.0403954101 PubMed 15240889.
Backbone
  Vector backbone: pSico
  Backbone size w/o insert (bp): 7560
  Vector type: Mammalian Expression, Lentiviral, RNAi, Cre/Lox
Growth in bacteria
  Bacterial resistance: Ampicillin, 100 μg/mL
  Growth temperature: 37°C
  Growth strain: DH5alpha
  Copy number: High Copy
Gene/Insert
  Gene/Insert name: p53 shRNA (alt name: p53)
  Species: M. musculus (mouse)
  Insert size (bp): 55
  Mutation: EGFP is expressed from this plasmid as a marker, but it is not a fusion protein. Cre causes EGFP to be recombined out of the construct, activating p53 shRNA expression.
  Entrez Gene: Trp53 (a.k.a. Tp53, bbl, bfy, bhy, p44, p53)
  Cloning method: Restriction Enzyme; 5′ cloning site HpaI (destroyed during cloning); 3′ cloning site XhoI (destroyed during cloning)
  Sequencing primers: 5′ EGFP-C
Terms and licenses: Academic/Nonprofit Terms; Industry Terms: Not Available to Industry
Depositor comments: Cre TURNS ON p53 shRNA expression. The shRNA is directed against the mouse p53 sequence 5'-GTACTCTCCTCCCCTCAAT-3'. Follow safety guidelines when handling live virus expressing p53 shRNA.
How to cite: pSico p53 was a gift from Tyler Jacks (Addgene plasmid # 12089 ; http://n2t.net/addgene:12089 ; RRID:Addgene_12089)
