>Addgene plasmid #12089 | pSico p53 | addgene partial sequence | sequence record 18668 | EGFP-C 5'-CATGGTCCTGCTGGAGTTCGTG-3'
AGCTGTACAGTAGCGGCCGCATAACTTCGTATAGTATAAATTATACGAAGTTATAAGCCTTGTTTGTACT
CTCCTCCCCTCAATTTCAAGAGAATTGAGGGGAGGAGAGTACTTTTTTCTCGAGGTCGACGGTATCGATA
AGCTCGCTTCACGAGATCATGTTTAAGGGTTCCGGTTCCACTAGGTACAATTCGATATCAAGCTTATCGA
TAATCAACCTCTGGATTACAAAATTTGTGAAAGATTGACTGGTATTCTTAACTATGTTGCTCCTTTTACG
CTATGTGGATACGCTGCTTTAATGCCTTTGTATCATGCTATTGCTTCCCGTATGGCTTTCATTTTCTCCT
CCTTGTATAAATCCTGGTTGCTGTCTCTTTATGAGGAGTTGTGGCCCGTTGTCAGGCAACGTGGCGTGGT
GTGCACTGTGTTTGCTGACGCAACCCCCACTGGTTGGGGCATTGCCACCACCTGTCAGCTCCTTTCCGGG
ACTTTCGCTTTCCCCCTCCCTATTGCCACGGCGGAACTCATCGCCGCCTGCCTTGCCCGCTGCTGGACAG
GGGCTCGGCTGTTGGGCACTGACAATTCCGTGGTGTTGTCGGGGAAATCATCGTCCTTTCCTTGGCTGCT
CGCCTGTGTTGGCACCTGGATTCTGCGCGGGACGTCC
